>Addgene plasmid #42746 | TAL3283 | depositor partial sequence | sequence record 57866 | TAL3283 sequence 2430 bps
TCTAGAGCTAGCACCATGGACTACAAAGACCATGACGGTGATTATAAAGATCATGACATCGATTACAAGG
ATGACGATGACAAGATGGCCCCCAAGAAGAAGAGGAAGGTGGGCATTCACCGCGGGGTACCTATGGTGGA
CTTGAGGACACTCGGTTATTCGCAACAGCAACAGGAGAAAATCAAGCCTAAGGTCAGGAGCACCGTCGCG
CAACACCACGAGGCGCTTGTGGGGCATGGCTTCACTCATGCGCATATTGTCGCGCTTTCACAGCACCCTG
CGGCGCTTGGGACGGTGGCTGTCAAATACCAAGATATGATTGCGGCCCTGCCCGAAGCCACGCACGAGGC
AATTGTAGGGGTCGGTAAACAGTGGTCGGGAGCGCGAGCACTTGAGGCGCTGCTGACTGTGGCGGGTGAG
CTTAGGGGGCCTCCGCTCCAGCTCGACACCGGGCAGCTGCTGAAGATCGCGAAGAGAGGGGGAGTAACAG
CGGTAGAGGCAGTGCACGCCTGGCGCAATGCGCTCACCGGGGCCCCCTTGAACCTGACCCCAGACCAGGT
AGTCGCAATCGCGTCAAACGGAGGGGGAAAGCAAGCCCTGGAAACCGTGCAAAGGTTGTTGCCGGTCCTT
TGTCAAGACCACGGCCTTACACCGGAGCAAGTCGTGGCCATTGCATCCCACGACGGTGGCAAACAGGCTC
TTGAGACGGTTCAGAGACTTCTCCCAGTTCTCTGTCAAGCCCACGGGCTGACTCCCGATCAAGTTGTAGC
GATTGCGTCCAACGGTGGAGGGAAACAAGCATTGGAGACTGTCCAACGGCTCCTTCCCGTGTTGTGTCAA
GCCCACGGTTTGACGCCTGCACAAGTGGTCGCCATCGCCAACAACAACGGCGGTAAGCAGGCGCTGGAAA
CAGTACAGCGCCTGCTGCCTGTACTGTGCCAGGATCATGGACTGACCCCAGACCAGGTAGTCGCAATCGC
GTCACATGACGGGGGAAAGCAAGCCCTGGAAACCGTGCAAAGGTTGTTGCCGGTCCTTTGTCAAGACCAC
GGCCTTACACCGGAGCAAGTCGTGGCCATTGCAAGCAACATCGGTGGCAAACAGGCTCTTGAGACGGTTC
AGAGACTTCTCCCAGTTCTCTGTCAAGCCCACGGGCTGACTCCCGATCAAGTTGTAGCGATTGCGAATAA
CAATGGAGGGAAACAAGCATTGGAGACTGTCCAACGGCTCCTTCCCGTGTTGTGTCAAGCCCACGGTTTG
ACGCCTGCACAAGTGGTCGCCATCGCCTCGAATGGCGGCGGTAAGCAGGCGCTGGAAACAGTACAGCGCC
TGCTGCCTGTACTGTGCCAGGATCATGGACTGACCCCAGACCAGGTAGTCGCAATCGCGTCAAACGGAGG
GGGAAAGCAAGCCCTGGAAACCGTGCAAAGGTTGTTGCCGGTCCTTTGTCAAGACCACGGCCTTACACCG
GAGCAAGTCGTGGCCATTGCAAATAATAACGGTGGCAAACAGGCTCTTGAGACGGTTCAGAGACTTCTCC
CAGTTCTCTGTCAAGCCCACGGGCTGACTCCCGATCAAGTTGTAGCGATTGCGTCGAACATTGGAGGGAA
ACAAGCATTGGAGACTGTCCAACGGCTCCTTCCCGTGTTGTGTCAAGCCCACGGTTTGACGCCTGCACAA
GTGGTCGCCATCGCCAACAACAACGGCGGTAAGCAGGCGCTGGAAACAGTACAGCGCCTGCTGCCTGTAC
TGTGCCAGGATCATGGACTGACCCCAGACCAGGTAGTCGCAATCGCGTCACATGACGGGGGAAAGCAAGC
CCTGGAAACCGTGCAAAGGTTGTTGCCGGTCCTTTGTCAAGACCACGGCCTTACACCGGAGCAAGTCGTG
GCCATTGCATCCCACGACGGTGGCAAACAGGCTCTTGAGACGGTTCAGAGACTTCTCCCAGTTCTCTGTC
AAGCCCACGGGCTGACTCCCGATCAAGTTGTAGCGATTGCGTCGAACATTGGAGGGAAACAAGCATTGGA
GACTGTCCAACGGCTCCTTCCCGTGTTGTGTCAAGCCCACGGTTTGACGCCTGCACAAGTGGTCGCCATC
GCCAGCCATGATGGCGGTAAGCAGGCGCTGGAAACAGTACAGCGCCTGCTGCCTGTACTGTGCCAGGATC
ATGGACTGACACCCGAACAGGTGGTCGCCATTGCTTCTAACATCGGAGGACGGCCAGCCTTGGAGTCCAT
CGTAGCCCAATTGTCCAGGCCCGATCCCGCGTTGGCTGCGTTAACGAATGACCATCTGGTGGCGTTGGCA
TGTCTTGGTGGACGACCCGCGCTCGATGCAGTCAAAAAGGGTCTGCCTCATGCTCCCGCATTGATCAAAA
GAACCAACCGGCGGATTCCCGAGAGAACTTCCCATCGAGTCGCGGGATCC
