>Addgene plasmid #42746 | TAL3283 | addgene partial sequence | sequence record 61072 | JDS-TALEN-F 5'-TAGGGGTCGGTAAACAGTGG-3'
ACTGTGGCGGGTGAGCTTAGGGGGCCTCCGCTCCAGCTCGACACCGGGCAGCTGCTGAAGATCGCGAAGA
GAGGGGGAGTAACAGCGGTAGAGGCAGTGCACGCCTGGCGCAATGCGCTCACCGGGGCCCCCTTGAACCT
GACCCCAGACCAGGTAGTCGCAATCGCGTCAAACGGAGGGGGAAAGCAAGCCCTGGAAACCGTGCAAAGG
TTGTTGCCGGTCCTTTGTCAAGACCACGGCCTTACACCGGAGCAAGTCGTGGCCATTGCATCCCACGACG
GTGGCAAACAGGCTCTTGAGACGGTTCAGAGACTTCTCCCAGTTCTCTGTCAAGCCCACGGGCTGACTCC
CGATCAAGTTGTAGCGATTGCGTCCAACGGTGGAGGGAAACAAGCATTGGAGACTGTCCAACGGCTCCTT
CCCGTGTTGTGTCAAGCCCACGGTTTGACGCCTGCACAAGTGGTCGCCATCGCCAACAACAACGGCGGTA
AGCAGGCGCTGGAAACAGTACAGCGCCTGCTGCCTGTACTGTGCCAGGATCATGGACTGACCCCAGACCA
GGTAGTCGCAATCGCGTCACATGACGGGGGAAAGCAAGCCCTGGAAACCGTGCAAAGGTTGTTGCCGGTC
CTTTGTCAAGACCACGGCCTTACACCGGAGCAAGTCGTGGCCATTGCAAGCAACATCGGTGGCAAACAGG
CTCTTGAGACGGTTCAGAGACTTCTCCCAGTTCTCTGTCAAGCCCACGGGCTGACTCCCGATCAAGTTGT
AGCGATTGCGAATAACAATGGAGGGAAACAAGCATTGGAGACTGTCCAACGGCTCCTTCCCGTGTTGTGT
CAAGCCCACGGTTTGACGCCTGCACAAGTGGTCGCCATCGCCTCGAATGGCGGCGGTAAGCAGGCGCTGG
AAACAGTACAGCGCCTGCTGCCTGTACTGTGCCAGGATC
