[The description below was written by a language model from this plasmid's Addgene catalogue record.]
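Description:
TAL3283 is a TALEN expression plasmid built on the JDS70 backbone, a mammalian expression vector of about 6.4 kb that also carries a T7 promoter element according to its vector-type annotation. It is maintained in E. coli as a high-copy plasmid under ampicillin selection. The roughly 1.6 kb insert, named ZebrafishCommunity-hirip3-right, is not the hirip3 coding sequence itself. It is an engineered TAL effector repeat array designed to recognise a specific binding site in the zebrafish (Danio rerio) hirip3 gene. The array was cloned by restriction enzyme methods that destroyed the flanking cloning sites.

The backbone supplies the fusion partners that turn the repeat array into a functional nuclease monomer: an N-terminal 3X FLAG epitope for detection and a C-terminal wild-type FokI cleavage domain. Expression is driven by the CMV promoter, and the listed sequencing primers imply a BGH region downstream of the insert. The T7 designation suggests the open reading frame can also be transcribed in vitro to make mRNA, as would suit delivery into zebrafish embryos, although the record does not describe this use. Because FokI cuts only as a dimer, this "right" monomer is meant to be paired with a corresponding "left" TALEN that binds the opposite half-site, which is not part of this record. Together the pair would introduce a double-strand break in the spacer between the two sites. Error-prone repair of such breaks produces insertions and deletions, in keeping with the associated work on targeted gene disruption in somatic zebrafish cells. No feature table was provided, so the exact layout of other backbone elements cannot be confirmed here.
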