Addgene plasmid #42746: TAL3283
Depositing lab: Keith Joung. Depositing organization: Massachusetts General Hospital. Publication: Targeted gene disruption in somatic zebrafish cells using engineered TALENs. Sander JD, Cade L, Khayter C, Reyon D, Peterson RT, Joung JK, Yeh JR. Nat Biotechnol. 2011 Aug 5;29(8):697-8. doi: 10.1038/nbt.1934. PubMed 21822241.
Backbone
  Vector backbone: JDS70
  Backbone manufacturer: Addgene plasmid #32285
  Backbone size w/o insert (bp): 6447
  Vector type: Mammalian Expression ; T7
Growth in bacteria
  Bacterial resistance: Ampicillin, 100 μg/mL
  Growth temperature: 37°C
  Growth strain: XL1 Blue
  Copy number: High Copy
Gene/Insert
  Gene/Insert name: ZebrafishCommunity-hirip3-right (alt name: hirip3)
  Species: D. rerio (zebrafish)
  Insert size (bp): 1640
  Entrez Gene: hirip3 (a.k.a. fi16e03, MGC66480, MGC174029, zgc:66480, wu:fi16e03)
  Promoter: CMV
  Tag / fusion protein: 3X Flag (N terminal on backbone); WT FOKI (C terminal on backbone)
  Cloning method: Restriction Enzyme; 5′ cloning site N/A (destroyed during cloning); 3′ cloning site N/A (destroyed during cloning)
  Sequencing primers: 5′ CMV-F; 3′ BGH-rev
Terms and licenses: Academic/Nonprofit Terms; Industry Terms: Not Available to Industry
Depositor comments: Target binding site: TTCTGCAGTTGAGCCACA It is strongly recommended that users perform a diagnostic digest to verify this plasmid prior to use. For example, a double digest of the plasmid with BamHI and KpnI should result in two bands at 2.3kb and 5.8kb.
How to cite: TAL3283 was a gift from Keith Joung (Addgene plasmid # 42746 ; http://n2t.net/addgene:42746 ; RRID:Addgene_42746)
